>Addgene plasmid #225823 | pGLU_130 | addgene full sequence | sequence record 449890 | Addgene NGS Result
AGCATGAAGAGCACCCCAGGATACATAGATTACCACAACTCCGAGCCCTTCCACCTAGCGTGCTAACCAC
GCACGCTATTGTTGTATAGGCTAGGTGGAGGCTCAGTGATGATAAGTCTGCGATGGTGGATGCATGTGTC
ATGGTCATAGCTGTTTCCTGTGTGAAATTGTTATCCGCTCAGAGGGCACAATCCTATTCCGCGCTATCCG
ACAATCTCCAAGACATTAGGTGGAGTTCAGTTCGGCGTATGGCATATGTCGCTGGAAAGAACATGTGAGC
AAAAGGCCAGCAAAAGGCCAGGAACCGTAAAAAGGCCGCGTTGCTGGCGTTACAGCTGGGCGCGCCCCAT
GTCAGCCGTTAAGTGTTCCTGTGTCACTCAAAATTGCTTTGAGAGGCTCTAAGGGCTTCTCAGTGCGTTA
CATCCCTGGCTTGTTGTCCACAACCGTTAAACCTTAAAGGCTTTAAAAGCCTTATATATTCTTTTTTTTC
TTATAAAACTTAAAACCTTAGAGGCTATTTAAGTTGCTGATTTATATTAATTTTATTGTTCAAACATGAG
AGCTTAGTACGTGAAACATGAGAGCTTAGTACGTTAGCCATGAGAGCTTAGTACGTTAGCCATGAGGGTT
TAGTTCGTTAAACATGAGAGCTTAGTACGTTAAACATGAGAGCTTAGTACGTGAAACATGAGAGCTTAGT
ACGTACTATCAACAGGTTGAACTGCTGATCTTCAGATCGGCGCGCCGGCCGGCCGAAGATCCTTTGATCT
TTTCTACGGGGTCTGACGCTCTATTCAACAAAGCCGCCGTCCCGTCAAGTCAGCGTAAATGGGTAGGGGG
CTTCAAATCGTCCTCGTGATACCAATTCGGAGCCTGCTTTTTTGTACAAACTTGTTGATAATGGCAATTC
AAGGATCTTCACCTAGATCCTTTTAAATTAAAAATGAAGTTTTAAATCAATCTAAAGTATATATGAGTAA
ACTTGGTCTGACAGTTACCAATGCTTAATCAGTGAGGCACCTATCTCAGCGATCTGTCTATTTCGTTCAT
CCATAGTTGCCTGACTCCCCGTCGTGTAGATAACTACGATACGGGAGGGCTTACCATCTGGCCCCAGTGC
TGCAATGATACCGCGAGAGCCACGCTCACCGGCTCCAGATTTATCAGCAATAAACCAGCCAGCCGGAAGG
GCCGAGCGCAGAAGTGGTCCTGCAACTTTATCCGCCTCCATCCAGTCTATTAATTGTTGCCGGGAAGCTA
GAGTAAGTAGTTCGCCAGTTAATAGTTTGCGCAACGTTGTTGCCATTGCTACAGGCATCGTGGTGTCACG
CTCGTCGTTTGGTATGGCTTCATTCAGCTCCGGTTCCCAACGATCAAGGCGAGTTACATGATCCCCCATG
TTGTGCAAAAAAGCGGTTAGCTCCTTCGGTCCTCCGATCGTTGTCAGAAGTAAGTTGGCCGCAGTGTTAT
CACTCATGGTTATGGCAGCACTGCATAATTCTCTTACTGTCATGCCATCCGTAAGATGCTTTTCTGTGAC
TGGTGAGTACTCAACCAAGTCATTCTGAGAATAGTGTATGCGGCGACCGAGTTGCTCTTGCCCGGCGTCA
ATACGGGATAATACCGCGCCACATAGCAGAACTTTAAAAGTGCTCATCATTGGAAAACGTTCTTCGGGGC
GAAAACTCTCAAGGATCTTACCGCTGTTGAGATCCAGTTCGATGTAACCCACTCGTGCACCCAACTGATC
TTCAGCATCTTTTACTTTCACCAGCGTTTCTGGGTGAGCAAAAACAGGAAGGCAAAATGCCGCAAAAAAG
GGAATAAGGGCGACACGGAAATGTTGAATACTCATACTCTTCCTTTTTCAATATTATTGAAGCATTTATC
AGGGTTATTGTCTCATGAGCGGATACATATTTGAATGTATTTAGAAAAATAAACAAATAGGGGTTCCGCG
CACATTTCCCCGAAAAGTGCCAGATACCTGAAACAAAACCCATCGTACGGCCAAGGAAGTCTCCAATAAC
TGTGATCCACCACAAGCGCCAGGGTTTTCCCAGTCACGACGTTGTAAAACGACGGCCAGTCATGCATAAT
CCGCACGCATCTGGAATAAGGAAGTGCCATTCCGCCTGACCTTAGCGTGCGAACAGCACGCTATTGTTGT
ATCATTACTCGCATCCATTCTCAGGCTGTCTCGTCTCGTCTCCGAGCTCTTCAATGAGGAGTACGGCCAG
CCTCGCAGAGCAGGATTCCCGTTGAGCACCGCCAGGTGCGAATAAGGGACAGTGAAGAAGGAACACCCGC
TCGCGGGTGGGCCTACTTCACCTATCCTGCCCGGCTGACGCCGTTGGATACACCAAGGAAAGTCTACACG
AACCCTTTGGCAAAATCCTGTATATCGTGCGAAAAAGGATGGATATACCGAAAAAATCGCTATAATGACC
CCGAAGCAGGGTTATGCAGCGGAAAAGTCGTTGGGATTGTCCTGACCGAAGCGGGACAGGTCCACGAGCA
GGCAATGCTTGTTGGGCATGGTGAGGTGGATGTCTTTCACTTCCGGCACGCAGCCGAGGACTTTTTGCGC
CATATCGTAAAGTGTGTGCTGAACGGATTCGCTTTCGTGTTCAGCGAAAGAGGCGAGAAGGAGATTCCAA
GCTTAGATTTTAATGCCCTGCGCCATCAGGTCTTTCGCGGCCAGAAAGCCATCCAGTTTGCTTTGCAGCG
CTTCCCAACCTTCCCACAGCGCACCCCAGCTCGCAATGCCGGTACGTTTGCTATCCATAAAGCCGCCCAG
ACGCGCAATCGCCATATACGCCCATTGCAGGCTGCCCGCTTTTTCTTTGCGTTTGCGTTTGCCTTTATCC
AGATAGCCCAGCAGTTGGCATTCATCCGGGGTCAGCACGGTTTCCGCGCTCTGGCTTTCAACGTGTTCCG
CTTCTTTCAGCAGGCCCTGCGCACGCAGTGCTTGCGGCGGAGTAAAAGATTCACGCAGTTGCAGCAGACG
CACCGCCACAAAGCTCAGAATGCTCACCATACGTTCCAGGTTATCCGGTTCTTCCATACGCTGACGTTCC
GCACCCGCACCCGTTTTCCACGCTTTGTGAAATTCTTCAATGCGCCAACGATGGGTATAAATATCAATCA
CACGCAGCGCTTGGGCCAGACTTTCCACCGGCTCGCTGGTCAGCAGCAGCCATTTCAGCGGGGTTTCGCC
TTTCGGCGGATTAATTTCTTCGGCCAGCACCGCGTTCAGGGTAATGTTGCCCTGTTTCAGGGTAATACGG
CCGCTACGCAGGCTCAGGCTCGCTTTACGCGCCGGACGGTTTTTACGTTTGCCACGTTTATCCACCACGC
CTTTCTGCGGAATGCTAATCTGATAGCCGCCCAGTTCCGGCTGGTTTTTCAGGTGATCATACAGATACAG
GCCGCTTTCCACATCTTTACGCGGATGTTTGCTACGCACCACAAAACGTTCGTTATGGGCCAGTTTATCT
TGCAGATACGCATGAATATCCGCTTCACGATCGCACACCGCAATCACGTTGCTCATCATGCTGCCCATTC
TCAGACGCGAAGTTGCAGCAGCGGCCAGCCATTTGCCGCTTTCTTTTTCATCCGCATCCGCCGGATCATC
CGGACGCATCCACCATTCTTGATGCAGCAGGCCCACGGTACGAAAGGTGGTCGCTTCCAGCAGCAGCACG
CTATGCACCCACCAACCACGGCTTTTATCCTGAATGCTACCCAGTTTGCCCAGTTCTTCCGCCACCTGAT
GACGATAGCTCAGAGAGGTGGTATCTTCAATTGCCAGCAGTTCCGGAAATTCCTGGGCCAGTTTCACGGT
CTGCATGGCACCCGCTTTACGAATCGCTTCCGCGCTCACGTTCGGATTACGAATAAAACGATACGCGCCT
TCCTGCATGGCTTTGCTGCCTTCGCTGCTAATGGTAATGCTTTTGCCGCTATATTTGGCCAGTTGCGCCG
CAACATTCACCAGACGCGCGGTACGACGCGGATCACCCAGCGCAGCACTAGAAAACACGCTTTTCGCCCA
ATCCGCCGCACGATGCAGTGCACTGGTAATCATTGAGACCCAGTCGAAAGTGAAACGTGATTTCATGCGT
CATTTTGAACATTTTGTAAATCTTATTTAATAATGTGTGCGGCAATTCACATTTAATTTATGAATGTTTT
CTTAACATCGCGGCAACTCAAGAAACGGCAGGTTCGGATCTTAGCTACTAGAGAAAGAGGAGAAATACTA
GATGGTGAGTAAGGGTGAAGCCGTGATTAAAGAGTTCATGCGCTTCAAAGTGCATATGGAGGGCTCAATG
AACGGCCATGAATTTGAAATTGAAGGTGAAGGAGAAGGCCGTCCGTATGAGGGCACCCAGACCGCCAAAC
TGAAAGTCACAAAGGGTGGCCCGCTGCCGTTTTCGTGGGATATTTTATCCCCTCAATTCATGTACGGCAG
CCGGGCGTTTATTAAACACCCGGCGGATATCCCGGATTACTATAAGCAATCTTTTCCAGAAGGCTTTAAA
TGGGAGCGCGTGATGAATTTTGAAGACGGAGGTGCTGTTACCGTGACCCAGGACACGAGCTTAGAAGACG
GTACCTTGATCTATAAGGTAAAGCTGCGTGGTACCAATTTCCCGCCGGATGGGCCAGTTATGCAGAAAAA
GACTATGGGCTGGGAAGCATCGACGGAGCGTCTTTACCCCGAAGACGGCGTCCTGAAAGGCGATATTAAA
ATGGCCCTGCGACTGAAAGACGGCGGTCGCTACCTTGCAGATTTCAAAACAACGTATAAAGCGAAAAAAC
CTGTGCAGATGCCCGGGGCGTACAACGTTGATCGCAAACTAGATATCACTTCACACAACGAAGATTACAC
GGTAGTCGAACAGTATGAACGTAGCGAGGGGCGCCATAGCACCGGAGGCATGGATGAACTCTATAAATAA
TTCAGCCAAAAAACTTAAGACCGCCGGTCTTGTCCACTACCTTGCAGTAATGCGGTGGACAGGATCGGCG
GTTTTCTTTTCTCTTCTCAAGACTGGGTCTCAAATGAACGAGAAAAATATAAAACACAGTCAAAACTTTA
TTACTTCTAAGCATAATATCGACAAGATTATGACAAACATAAGATTAAATGAACATGATAATATCTTTGA
AATCGGCTCAGGAAAAGGCCATTTTACCCTTGAATTAGTAAAGAGGTGTAATTTCGTAACTGCCATTGAA
ATAGACCATAAATTATGCAAAACTACAGAAAATAAACTTGTTGATCACGATAATTTCCAAGTTTTAAACA
AGGATATATTGCAGTTTAAATTTCCTAAAAACCAATCCTATAAAATATATGGTAATATACCTTATAACAT
AAGTACGGATATAATACGCAAAATTGTTTTTGATAGTATAGCTAATGAGATTTATTTAATCGTGGAATAC
GGGTTTGCTAAAAGATTATTAAATACAAAACGCTCATTGGCATTACTTTTAATGGCAGAAGTTGATATTT
CTATATTAAGTATGGTTCCAAGAGAATATTTTCATCCTAAACCTAAAGTGAATAGCTCACTTATCAGATT
AAGTAGAAAAAAATCAAGAATATCACACAAAGATAAACAAAAGTATAATTATTTCGTTATGAAATGGGTT
AACAAAGAATACAAGAAAATATTTACAAAAAATCAATTTAACAATTCCTTAAAACATGCAGGAATTGACG
ATTTAAACAATATTAGCTTTGAACAATTCTTATCTCTTTTCAATAGCTATAAATTATTTAATAAGTAAGC
TTGTTAAGGGATGCATAAACTGCATCCCTTAACTTGTTTTTCGTGTGCCTATTTTTTGTGAATCGATTAT
GTCTTTTGCGCAGTCGGCAGATGTGTATAAGAGACAGCGCT
Features (pLannotate 1.2.2; 10 found; start..end, strand, type, name):
    350..738     -  rep_origin     R6K γ ori: γ replication origin from E. coli plasmid R6K; requires the R6K initiator protein pi for replication
    871..895     -  protein_bind   attB1: mutant version of attB; recombination site for the Gateway® BP reaction BP Clonase™
    995..1855    -  CDS            AmpR: β-lactamase; bla; confers resistance to ampicillin, carbenicillin, and related antibiotics
   1856..1960    -  promoter       AmpR promoter: bla
   2047..2090    -  CDS            lacZα (fragment): LacZα fragment of β-galactosidase; lacZ fragment
   2234..2342    -  oriT           oriT: incP origin of transfer
   2666..4093    -  CDS            Tn5 transposase: transposase from the bacterial Tn5 transposon (Reznikoff, 1993)
   4272..4967    +  CDS            mScarlet-I: mScarlet-I is a basic (constitutively fluorescent) red fluorescent protein published in 2016, derived from synthetic construct. It is reported to be a rapidly-maturing monomer with moderate acid sensitivity.
   5074..5805    +  CDS            ermC: ERMC1_STAAU - Experimental evidence at transcript level: Swiss-Prot protein existence level 2. This protein produces a dimethylation of the adenine residue at position 2085 in 23S rRNA, resulting in reduced affinity between ribosomes and macrolide-lincosamide-streptogramin B antibiotics. From Staphylococcus aureus.
   5899..5917    -  misc_feature   Tn5 ME: hyperactive mosaic end for Tn5 transposase recognition (Reznikoff et al., 2004)
