[The description below was written by a language model from this plasmid's Addgene catalogue record and pLannotate feature annotations shown in this document.]
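Description:
pGLU_130 is an empty-backbone transposon delivery plasmid (about 5.9 kb) built on pGLDV_62 and catalogued as a synthetic biology vector for making Tn5-based transposon mutant libraries with erythromycin selection. It replicates from the R6K γ origin, which works only when the pi initiator protein is supplied in trans. It is therefore maintained in a pir-expressing E. coli host such as Pir1, where it is listed as high copy and selected with ampicillin through the AmpR β-lactamase gene and its native promoter. In recipients lacking pi the plasmid cannot replicate and so behaves as a suicide vector. An incP oriT allows it to be mobilised by conjugation from a donor providing the transfer functions.

The functional payload has two parts. A Tn5 transposase coding sequence sits on the reverse strand. Next to it, on the forward strand, are an mScarlet-I red fluorescent protein gene and ermC, a 23S rRNA methyltransferase from Staphylococcus aureus that confers resistance to macrolide, lincosamide and streptogramin B antibiotics. The annotation detects one hyperactive Tn5 mosaic end just downstream of ermC. A transposon normally needs two such ends, but a second is not annotated, so the exact transposon boundaries, and whether mScarlet-I lies within the mobilised segment, cannot be confirmed from the table. No promoters for the transposase, mScarlet-I or ermC are annotated either. A Gateway attB1 site and a short lacZα fragment are also detected and are probably cloning remnants.

The record lists no insert. The plasmid is one variant of a scalable transposon mutagenesis system for non-model bacteria, in which insertions are recovered by erythromycin selection after the donor plasmid is lost.
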