Addgene plasmid #225823: pGLU_130
Purpose: (Empty Backbone) Tn libraries Tn5 variant ERM backbone
Depositing lab: Nili Ostrov. Depositing organization: Cultivarium, Convergent Research. Publication: A scalable transposon mutagenesis system for non-model bacteria. Gilbert C, Leung J, Crits-Christoph A, Kang SC, Esmurria A, Fenn K, Brumwell SL, Martin-Moldes Z, Mendler K, Barnum TP, Nguyen M-A, Lee HH, Ostrov N. bioRxiv 2025.12.22.696024 10.64898/2025.12.22.696024.
Backbone
  Vector backbone: pGLDV_62
  Vector type: Synthetic Biology
Growth in bacteria
  Bacterial resistance: Ampicillin, 100 μg/mL
  Growth temperature: 37°C
  Growth strain: Pir1
  Copy number: High Copy
Gene/Insert
  Gene/Insert name: None
  Mutation: N/A
Terms and licenses: Academic/Nonprofit Terms; Industry Terms: Not Available to Industry
Depositor comments: Please visit https://doi.org/10.64898/2025.12.22.696024 for bioRxiv preprint.
How to cite: pGLU_130 was a gift from Nili Ostrov (Addgene plasmid # 225823 ; http://n2t.net/addgene:225823 ; RRID:Addgene_225823)
